>Addgene plasmid #175340 | pH6HTC_NASP-Halo | addgene full sequence | sequence record 345076 | Addgene NGS Result
AACTACGGCTACACTAGAAGGACAGTATTTGGTATCTGCGCTCTGCTGAAGCCAGTTACCTTCGGAAAAA
GAGTTGGTAGCTCTTGATCCGGCAAACAAACCACCGCTGGTAGCGGTGGTTTTTTTGTTTGCAAGCAGCA
GATTACGCGCAGAAAAAAAGGATTTCAAGAAGATCCTTTGATCTTTTCTACGGGGTCTGACGCTCAGTGG
AACGAAAACTCACGTTAAGGGCATATGATGGTAGTGTGGGGTCTCCCCATGCGAGAGTAGGGAACTGCCA
GGCATCAAATAAAACGAAAGGCTCAGTCGAAAGACTGGGCCTTTCGTTTTATCTGTTGTTTGTCGGTGAA
CGCTCTCCTGAGTAGGACAAATCCGCCGGGAGCGGATTTGAACGTTGCGAAGCAACGGCCCGGAGGGTGG
CGGGCAGGACGCCCGCCATAAACTGCCAGGCATCAAATTAAGCAGAAGGCCATCCTGACGGATGGCCTTT
TTGCGTTTCTACAAACTCTTTTGTTTATTTTTCTAAATACATTCAAATATGTATCCGCTCATGGATCTCG
ATCCCGCGAAATTAATACGACTCACTATAGGGTATTTTAACTTTACTAAGGAGCGATCGCTTCCGAATTC
CTACCGCGGATATATGGCCATGGAGTCCACAGCCACTGCCGCCGTCGCCGCGGAGCTGGTTTCTGCCGAC
AAAATTGAAGATGTTCCTGCTCCTTCTACATCTGCAGATAAAGTGGAGAGTCTGGATGTGGATAGTGAAG
CTAAGAAACTATTGGGTTTAGGACAGAAACATCTGGTGATGGGGGATATTCCAGCAGCTGTCAATGCATT
CCAGGAAGCAGCTAGTCTTTTAGGTAAGAAGTATGGAGAGACAGCTAATGAGTGTGGAGAAGCCTTCTTT
TTCTATGGGAAATCACTTCTGGAGTTGGCAAGAATGGAGAATGGTGTGTTGGGAAACGCCTTGGAAGGTG
TGCATGTGGAAGAGGAAGAAGGAGAAAAAACAGAAGATGAATCTCTGGTAGAAAATAATGATAACATAGA
TGAAACTGAAGGCTCGGAAGAGGATGATAAAGAAAATGATAAGACTGAAGAAATGCCAAATGATTCAGTC
CTTGAAAACAAGTCTCTTCAAGAAAATGAGGAGGAGGAGATTGGGAACCTAGAGCTTGCCTGGGATATGC
TGGATTTAGCAAAGATCATTTTTAAAAGGCAAGAAACAAAAGAAGCACAGCTTTATGCTGCCCAGGCACA
TCTTAAACTCGGAGAAGTTAGTGTTGAATCTGAAAACTATGTGCAAGCTGTGGAGGAGTTCCAGTCCTGC
CTTAACCTGCAGGAACAGTACCTGGAAGCCCACGACCGTCTCCTTGCAGAGACCCACTACCAGCTGGGCT
TGGCTTATGGGTACAACTCTCAGTATGATGAGGCAGTGGCACAGTTCAGCAAATCTATTGAAGTCATTGA
GAACAGAATGGCTGTACTAAACGAGCAGGTGAAGGAGGCTGAAGGATCGTCTGCTGAATACAAGAAAGAA
ATTGAGGAACTAAAGGAACTGCTACCCGAAATTAGAGAGAAGATAGAAGATGCAAAGGAGTCTCAGCGTA
GTGGGAATGTAGCTGAACTGGCTCTGAAAGCTACTCTGGTGGAGAGTTCTACTTCAGGTTTCACTCCTGG
TGGAGGAGGCTCTTCAGTCTCCATGATTGCCAGTAGAAAGCCAACAGACGGTGCTTCCTCATCAAATTGT
GTGACTGATATTTCCCACCTTGTCAGAAAGAAGAGGAAACCAGAGGAAGAGAGTCCCCGGAAAGATGATG
CAAAGAAAGCCAAACAAGAGCCGGAGGTGAACGGAGGCAGTGGGGATGCTGTCCCCAGTGGAAATGAAGT
TTCGGAAAACATGGAGGAGGAGGCTGAGAATCAGGCTGAAAGCCGGGCAGCAGTGGAGGGGACAGTGGAG
GCTGGAGCTACAGTTGAAAGCACTGCATGTGGGCCAACCACTGAGGATCTGTACTTTCAGAGCGATAACG
ATGGATCCGAAATCGGTACTGGCTTTCCATTCGACCCCCATTATGTGGAAGTCCTGGGCGAGCGCATGCA
CTACGTCGATGTTGGTCCGCGCGATGGCACCCCTGTGCTGTTCCTGCACGGTAACCCGACCTCCTCCTAC
GTGTGGCGCAACATCATCCCGCATGTTGCACCGACCCATCGCTGCATTGCTCCAGACCTGATCGGTATGG
GCAAATCCGACAAACCAGACCTGGGTTATTTCTTCGACGACCACGTCCGCTTCATGGATGCCTTCATCGA
AGCCCTGGGTCTGGAAGAGGTCGTCCTGGTCATTCACGACTGGGGCTCCGCTCTGGGTTTCCACTGGGCC
AAGCGCAATCCAGAGCGCGTCAAAGGTATTGCATTTATGGAGTTCATCCGCCCTATCCCGACCTGGGACG
AATGGCCAGAATTTGCCCGCGAGACCTTCCAGGCCTTCCGCACCACCGACGTCGGCCGCAAGCTGATCAT
CGATCAGAACGTTTTTATCGAGGGTACGCTGCCGATGGGTGTCGTCCGCCCGCTGACTGAAGTCGAGATG
GACCATTACCGCGAGCCGTTCCTGAATCCTGTTGACCGCGAGCCACTGTGGCGCTTCCCAAACGAGCTGC
CAATCGCCGGTGAGCCAGCGAACATCGTCGCGCTGGTCGAAGAATACATGGACTGGCTGCACCAGTCCCC
TGTCCCGAAGCTGCTGTTCTGGGGCACCCCAGGCGTTCTGATCCCACCGGCCGAAGCCGCTCGCCTGGCC
AAAAGCCTGCCTAACTGCAAGGCTGTGGACATCGGCCCGGGTCTGAATCTGCTGCAAGAAGACAACCCGG
ACCTGATCGGCAGCGAGATCGCGCGCTGGCTGTCTACTCTGGAGATTTCCGGTCATCATCACCATCACCA
CTAATAGTCAACCGCTGAGCAATAACTAGCATAACCCCTTGGGGCCTCTAAACGGGTCTTGAGGGGTTTT
TTGCTGAAAGGAGGAACTATATCCGGTTCGCTTGCTGTCCATAAAACCGCCCAGTCTAGCTATCGCCATG
TAAGCCCACTGCAAGCTACCTGCTTTCTCTTTGCGCTTGCGTTTTCCCTTGTCCAGATAGCCCAGTAGCT
GACATTCATCCGGGGTCAGCACCGTTTCTGCGGACTGGCTTTCTACGTAATGGTTTCTTAGACGTCAGGT
GGCACTTTTCGGGGAAATGTGCGCGGAACCCCTATTTGTTTATTTTTCTAAATACATTCAAATATGTATC
CGCTCATGAGACAATAACCCTGATAAATGCTTCAATAATATTGAAAAAGGAAGAGTATGAGTATTCAACA
TTTCCGTGTCGCCCTTATTCCCTTTTTTGCGGCATTTTGCCTTCCTGTTTTTGCTCACCCAGAAACGCTG
GTGAAAGTAAAAGATGCTGAAGATCAGTTGGGTGCACGAGTGGGTTACATCGAACTGGATCTCAACAGCG
GTAAGATCCTTGAGAGTTTTCGCCCCGAAGAACGTTTTCCAATGATGAGCACTTTCAAAGTTCTGCTATG
TGGCGCGGTATTATCCCGTATTGACGCCGGGCAAGAGCAACTCGGTCGCCGCATACACTATTCTCAGAAT
GACTTGGTTGAGTACTCACCAGTCACAGAAAAGCATCTTACGGATGGCATGACAGTAAGAGAATTATGCA
GTGCTGCCATAACCATGAGTGATAACACTGCGGCCAACTTACTTCTGACAACTATCGGAGGACCGAAGGA
GCTAACCGCTTTTTTGCACAACATGGGGGATCATGTAACTCGCCTTGATCGTTGGGAACCGGAGCTGAAT
GAAGCCATACCAAACGACGAGCGTGACACCACGATGCCTGTAGCAATGGCAACAACGTTGCGCAAACTAT
TAACTGGCGAACTACTTACTCTAGCTTCCCGGCAACAATTAATAGACTGGATGGAGGCGGATAAAGTTGC
AGGACCACTTCTGCGCTCGGCCCTTCCGGCTGGCTGGTTTATTGCTGATAAATCTGGAGCCGGTGAGCGT
GGGTCTCGCGGTATCATTGCAGCACTGGGGCCAGATGGTAAGCCCTCCCGTATCGTAGTTATCTACACGA
CGGGGAGTCAGGCAACTATGGATGAACGAAATAGACAGATCGCTGAGATAGGTGCCTCACTGATTAAGCA
TTGGTAATTCGAAATGACCGACCAAGCGACGCCCAACCGGTATCAGCTCACTCAAAGGCGGTAATACGGT
TATCCACAGAATCAGGGGATAACGCAGGAAAGAACATGTGAGCAAAAGGCCAGCAAAAGGCCAGGAACCG
TAAAAAGGCCGCGTTGCTGGCGTTTTTCCATAGGCTCCGCCCCCCTGACGAGCATCACAAAAATCGACGC
TCAAGTCAGAGGTGGCGAAACCCGACAGGACTATAAAGATACCAGGCGTTTCCCCCTGGAAGCTCCCTCG
TGCGCTCTCCTGTTCCGACCCTGCCGCTTACCGGATACCTGTCCGCCTTTCTCCCTTCGGGAAGCGTGGC
GCTTTCTCATAGCTCACGCTGTAGGTATCTCAGTTCGGTGTAGGTCGTTCGCTCCAAGCTGGGCTGTGTG
CACGAACCCCCCGTTCAGCCCGACCGCTGCGCCTTATCCGGTAACTATCGTCTTGAGTCCAACCCGGTAA
GACACGACTTATCGCCACTGGCAGCAGCCACTGGTAACAGGATTAGCAGAGCGAGGTATGTAGGCGGTGC
TACAGAGTTCTTGAAGTGGTGGCCT
Features (pLannotate 1.2.2; 12 found; start..end, strand, type, name):
    286..372     +  terminator     rrnB T1 terminator: Escherichia coli rrnB; transcription terminator T1 from the E. coli rrnB gene
    464..491     +  terminator     rrnB T2 terminator: transcription terminator T2 from the E. coli rrnB gene
    510..553     +  promoter       AmpR promoter (fragment): bla
    573..591     +  promoter       T7 promoter: promoter for bacteriophage T7 RNA polymerase
    644..1990    +  CDS            NASP (fragment): NASP_HUMAN - Experimental evidence at protein level: Swiss-Prot protein existence level 1. Required for DNA replication, normal cell cycle progression and cell proliferation. Forms a cytoplasmic complex with HSP90 and H1 linker histones and stimulates HSP90 ATPase activity. NASP and H1 histone are subsequently released from the complex and translocate to the nucleus where the histone is released for binding to DNA. From Homo sapiens (Human).
   2003..2023    +  CDS            TEV site: tobacco etch virus (TEV) protease recognition and cleavage site
   2039..2922    +  CDS            HaloTag® (fragment): modified bacterial dehalogenase that forms covalent bonds with chloroalkane derivatives
   2966..3013    +  terminator     T7 terminator: transcription terminator for bacteriophage T7 RNA polymerase
   3023..3199    -  CDS            tnpA (fragment): TN5P_ECOLX - Also known as tnp. Experimental evidence at protein level: Swiss-Prot protein existence level 1. Mediates transposition of transposon Tn5 by a 'cut and paste' mechanism. First, the monomeric transposase binds the 19 bp inverted DNA repeats flanking the transposon. Then, dimerization of the DNA- bound transposase creates a synaptic DNA complex. After nicking of the first DNA strand, excision of the transposon proceeds through a series of intermediates. The transposase then mediates the insertion of the transposon at a new site by strand transfer. The activity of the wild- type tran
   3242..3346    +  promoter       AmpR promoter: bla
   3347..4207    +  CDS            AmpR: β-lactamase; bla; confers resistance to ampicillin, carbenicillin, and related antibiotics
   4365..168     -  rep_origin     ori (across the origin): high-copy-number ColE1/pMB1/pBR322/pUC origin of replication
