[The description below was written by a language model from this plasmid's Addgene catalogue record and pLannotate feature annotations shown in this document.]
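Description:
pH6HTC_NASP-Halo is a 4,785 bp bacterial and cell-free expression plasmid for producing human NASP (nuclear autoantigenic sperm protein, a histone-binding chaperone) as a HaloTag fusion protein. It is built on a pH6HTC backbone from which the cer region has been removed, and the insert was introduced by Gibson cloning. The plasmid replicates at high copy number from a ColE1/pUC-type origin and is selected with ampicillin through a β-lactamase gene driven by its own bla promoter.

The expression cassette is driven by a T7 promoter and closed by a T7 terminator, so transcription depends on T7 RNA polymerase, supplied either by a suitable E. coli expression host or by a coupled in vitro transcription/translation system. The NASP coding sequence (annotated as a fragment relative to the Swiss-Prot reference, so it may represent a shorter isoform or partial match) is followed in frame by a TEV protease recognition site and then HaloTag, a modified bacterial dehalogenase that forms a covalent bond with chloroalkane ligands. The catalogue entry lists the C-terminal tag as HaloTag-6xHis; the His tag is not separately annotated in the feature table. This layout allows the fusion to be captured irreversibly on chloroalkane resins or labelled with Halo ligands, with TEV cleavage available to release NASP from the tag. The rrnB T1 and T2 terminators upstream of the T7 promoter insulate the cassette from read-through transcription. A partial AmpR promoter and a short Tn5 transposase fragment also appear and seem to be non-functional backbone remnants.

The associated publication concerns large-scale identification of RNA-binding protein–RNA interactions, which suggests the Halo-tagged protein serves as immobilisable bait in such assays.
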