Addgene plasmid #175340: pH6HTC_NASP-Halo
Purpose: Production of HaloTag fusion protein
Depositing lab: Claudia Kutter. Depositing organization: Karolinska Institutet. Publication: Large-scale identification of RBP-RNA interactions by RAPseq refines essentials of post-transcriptional gene regulation. Atanasoai I, Papavasileiou S, Preiß N, Kutter C. bioRxiv 2021.11.08.467743 10.1101/2021.11.08.467743.
Backbone
  Vector backbone: pH6HTC_minus_cer-region
  Vector type: Bacterial Expression ; Cell Free Expression
Growth in bacteria
  Bacterial resistance: Ampicillin, 100 μg/mL
  Growth temperature: 37°C
  Growth strain: DH5alpha
  Copy number: High Copy
Gene/Insert
  Gene/Insert name: NASP
  Species: H. sapiens (human)
  Entrez Gene: NASP (a.k.a. FLB7527, HMDRA1, PRO1999)
  Tag / fusion protein: HaloTag-6xHis (C terminal on backbone)
  Cloning method: Gibson Cloning
Terms and licenses: Academic/Nonprofit Terms; Industry Terms: Not Available to Industry
Depositor comments: Please visit https://doi.org/10.1101/2021.11.08.467743 for bioRxiv preprint.
How to cite: pH6HTC_NASP-Halo was a gift from Claudia Kutter (Addgene plasmid # 175340 ; http://n2t.net/addgene:175340 ; RRID:Addgene_175340)
